>Addgene plasmid #53073 | pBullet-end-n | depositor full sequence | sequence record 82553 | pBullet-end-n sequence 9007 bps
ACGCGTCTGTCAGACCAAGTTTACTCATATATACTTTAGATTGATTTAAAACTTCATTTTTAATTTAAAA
GGATCTAGGTGAAGATCCTTTTTGATAATCTCATGACCAAAATCCCTTAACGTGAGTTTTCGTTCCACTG
AGCGTCAGACCCCGTAGAAAAGATCAAAGGATCTTCTTGAGATCCTTTTTTTCTGCGCGTAATCTGCTGC
TTGCAAACAAAAAAACCACCGCTACCAGCGGTGGTTTGTTTGCCGGATCAAGAGCTACCAACTCTTTTTC
CGAAGGTAACTGGCTTCAGCAGAGCGCAGATACCAAATACTGTTCTTCTAGTGTAGCCGTAGTTAGGCCA
CCACTTCAAGAACTCTGTAGCACCGCCTACATACCTCGCTCTGCTAATCCTGTTACCAGTGGCTGCTGCC
AGTGGCGATAAGTCGTGTCTTACCGGGTTGGACTCAAGACGATAGTTACCGGATAAGGCGCAGCGGTCGG
GCTGAACGGGGGGTTCGTGCACACAGCCCAGCTTGGAGCGAACGACCTACACCGAACTGAGATACCTACA
GCGTGAGCTATGAGAAAGCGCCACGCTTCCCGAAGGGAGAAAGGCGGACAGGTATCCGGTAAGCGGCAGG
GTCGGAACAGGAGAGCGCACGAGGGAGCTTCCAGGGGGAAACGCCTGGTATCTTTATAGTCCTGTCGGGT
TTCGCCACCTCTGACTTGAGCGTCGATTTTTGTGATGCTCGTCAGGGGGGCGGAGCCTATGGAAAAACGC
CAGCAACGCGGCCTTTTTACGGTTCCTGGCCTTTTGCTGGCCTTTTGCTCACATGTTCTTTCCTGCGTTA
TCCCCTGATTCTGTGGATAACCGTATTACCGCCTTTGAGTGAGCTGATACCGCTCGCCGCAGCCGAACGA
CCGAGCGCAGCGAGTCAGTGAGCGAGGAAGCGGAAGAGCGCCCAATACGCAAACCGCCTCTCCCCGCGCG
TTGGCCGATTCATTAATGCGGCCGCGAGCTCCCTACCCCTACTCCAAAAATGTCAAAGATACAGTCTCAG
AAGACCAAAGGGCTATTGAGACTTTTCAACAAAGGGTAATTTCGGGAAACCTCCTCGGATTCCATTGCCC
AGCTATCTGTCACTTCATCGAAAGGACAGTAGAAAAGGAAGGTGGCTCCTACAAATGCCATCATTGCGAT
AAAGGAAAGGCTATCATTCAAGATGCCTCTGCCGACAGTGGTCCCAAAGATGGACCCCCACCCACGAGGA
GCATCGTGGAAAAAGAAGACGTTCCAACCACGTCTTCAAAGCAAGTGGATTGATGTGACATCTCCACTGA
CGTAAGGGATGACGCACAATCCCACCCCTACTCCAAAAATGTCAAAGATACAGTCTCAGAAGACCAAAGG
GCTATTGAGACTTTTCAACAAAGGGTAATTTCGGGAAACCTCCTCGGATTCCATTGCCCAGCTATCTGTC
ACTTCATCGAAAGGACAGTAGAAAAGGAAGGTGGCTCCTACAAATGCCATCATTGCGATAAAGGAAAGGC
TATCATTCAAGATGCCTCTGCCGACAGTGGTCCCAAAGATGGACCCCCACCCACGAGGAGCATCGTGGAA
AAAGAAGACGTTCCAACCACGTCTTCAAAGCAAGTGGATTGATGTGACATCTCCACTGACGTAAGGGATG
ACGCACAATCCCACTATCCTTCGCAAGACCCTTCCTCTATATAAGGAAGTTCATTTCATTTGGAGAGGAC
AGCCCAGATCTTTGTTTGGGAATGGTGAGCAAGGGCGAGGAGCTGTTCACCGGGGTGGTGCCCATCCTGG
TCGAGCTGGACGGCGACGTAAACGGCCACAAGTTCAGCGTGTCCGGCGAGGGCGAGGGCGATGCCACCTA
CGGCAAGCTGACCCTGAAGTTCATCTGCACCACCGGCAAGCTGCCCGTGCCCTGGCCCACCCTCGTGACC
ACCCTGACCTGGGGCGTGCAGTGCTTCAGCCGCTACCCCGACCACATGAAGCAGCACGACTTCTTCAAGT
CCGCCATGCCCGAAGGCTACGTCCAGGAGCGCACCATCTTCTTCAAGGACGACGGCAACTACAAGACCCG
CGCCGAGGTGAAGTTCGAGGGCGACACCCTGGTGAACCGCATCGAGCTGAAGGGCATCGACTTCAAGGAG
GACGGCAACATCCTGGGGCACAAGCTGGAGTACAACTACATCAGCCACAACGTCTATATCACCGCCGACA
AGCAGAAGAACGGCATCAAGGCCAACTTCAAGATCCGCCACAACATCGAGGACGGCAGCGTGCAGCTCGC
CGACCACTACCAGCAGAACACCCCCATCGGCGACGGCCCCGTGCTGCTGCCCGACAACCACTACCTGAGC
ACCCAGTCCGCCCTGAGCAAAGACCCCAACGAGAAGCGCGATCACATGGTCCTGCTGGAGTTCGTGACCG
CCGCCGGGATCACTCTCGGCATGGACGAGCTGTACAAGAGATCTATGGCTAGCTCTGGAAACAAGAACAT
CAACGCCAAATTGGTATTACTAGGAGATGTTGGAGCTGGAAAATCAAGTCTTGTGCTACGGTTTGTGAAA
GATCAGTTTGTTGAATTTCAGGAATCAACCATTGGTGCAGCTTTTTTCTCTCAAACATTGGCTGTGAATG
ATGCGACTGTGAAGTTTGAGATATGGGATACAGCTGGTCAGGAACGATACCACAGTTTGGCTCCAATGTA
CTACAGGGGTGCAGCTGCTGCTATTATTGTCTTTGACATTACTAATCAAGCCTCATTTGAGAGGGCGAAG
AAATGGGTTCAGGAACTGCAGGCACAAGGTAACCCTAATATGGTGATGGCTCTTGCTGGAAACAAAGCTG
ATTTATTAGACGCAAGGAAGGTGTCTGCAGAGGAGGCAGAGATATATGCTCAAGAGAACAGCCTTTTCTT
TATGGAAACCTCAGCGAAGACCGCAACAAATGTCAAAGACATATTCTACGAAATAGCGAAAAGGCTACCA
CGTGTACAGCCAGCTGAAAACCCGACAGGAATGGTTCTCCCAAACGGGCCAGGGGCTACGGCAGTGAGTT
CATCGTGTTGTGCTTAGACCGGTCGTTCAAACATTTGGCAATAAAGTTTCTTAAGATTGAATCCTGTTGC
CGGTCTTGCGATGATTATCATATAATTTCTGTTGAATTACGTTAAGCATGTAATAATTAACATGTAATGC
ATGACGTTATTTATGAGATGGGTTTTTATGATTAGAGTCCCGCAATTATACATTTAATACGCGATAGAAA
ACAAAATATAGCGCGCAAACTAGGATAAATTATCGCGCGCGGTGTCATCTATGTTACTAGATCCGATGAT
AAGCTGTCAAACATGAGAGCTCCCGGAATTGCCAGCTGGGGCGCCCTCTGGTAAGGTTGGGAAGCCCTGC
AAAGTAAACTGGATGGCTTTCTCGCCGCCAAGGATCTGATGGCGCAGGGGATCAAGCTCTGATCAAGAGA
CAGGATGAGGATCGTTTCGCATGATTGAACAAGATGGATTGCACGCAGGTTCTCCGGCCGCTTGGGTGGA
GAGGCTATTCGGCTATGACTGGGCACAACAGACAATCGGCTGCTCTGATGCCGCCGTGTTCCGGCTGTCA
GCGCAGGGGCGCCCGGTTCTTTTTGTCAAGACCGACCTGTCCGGTGCCCTGAATGAACTGCAAGACGAGG
CAGCGCGGCTATCGTGGCTGGCCACGACGGGCGTTCCTTGCGCAGCTGTGCTCGACGTTGTCACTGAAGC
GGGAAGGGACTGGCTGCTATTGGGCGAAGTGCCGGGGCAGGATCTCCTGTCATCTCACCTTGCTCCTGCC
GAGAAAGTATCCATCATGGCTGATGCAATGCGGCGGCTGCATACGCTTGATCCGGCTACCTGCCCATTCG
ACCACCAAGCGAAACATCGCATCGAGCGAGCACGTACTCGGATGGAAGCCGGTCTTGTCGATCAGGATGA
TCTGGACGAAGAGCATCAGGGGCTCGCGCCAGCCGAACTGTTCGCCAGGCTCAAGGCGAGCATGCCCGAC
GGCGAGGATCTCGTCGTGACCCATGGCGATGCCTGCTTGCCGAATATCATGGTGGAAAATGGCCGCTTTT
CTGGATTCATCGACTGTGGCCGGCTGGGTGTGGCGGACCGCTATCAGGACATAGCGTTGGCTACCCGTGA
TATTGCTGAAGAGCTTGGCGGCGAATGGGCTGACCGCTTCCTCGTGCTTTACGGTATCGCCGCTCCCGAT
TCGCAGCGCATCGCCTTCTATCGCCTTCTTGACGAGTTCTTCTGACACGTGTTAATTCTTGAAGACGAAA
GGGCCTCGTGATACGCCTATTTTTATAGGTTAATGTCATGATAATAATGGTTTCTTAGACGTCAGGTGGC
ACTTTTCGGGGAAATGTGCGCGGAACCCCTATTTGTTTATTTTTCTAAATACATTCAAATATGTATCCGC
TCATGAGACAATAACCCTGATAAATGCTTCAATAATATTGAAAAAGGAAGAGTATGAGTATTCAACATTT
CCGTGTCGCCCTTATTCCCTTTTTTGCGGCATTTTGCCTTCCTGTTTTTGCTCACCCAGAAACGCTGGTG
AAAGTAAAAGATGCTGAAGATCAGTTGGGTGCACGAGTGGGTTACATCGAACTGGATCTCAACAGCGGTA
AGATCCTTGAGAGTTTTCGCCCCGAAGAACGTTTTCCAATGATGAGCACTTTTAAAGTTCTGCTATGTGG
CGCGGTATTATCCCGTATTGACGCCGGGCAAGAGCAACTCGGTCGCCGCATACACTATTCTCAGAATGAC
TTGGTTGAGTACTCACCAGTCACAGAAAAGCATCTTACGGATGGCATGACAGTAAGAGAATTATGCAGTG
CTGCCATAACCATGAGTGATAACACTGCGGCCAACTTACTTCTGACAACGATCGGAGGACCGAAGGAGCT
AACCGCTTTTTTGCACAACATGGGGGATCATGTAACTCGCCTTGATCGTTGGGAACCGGAGCTGAATGAA
GCCATACCAAACGACGAGCGTGACACCACGATGCCTGTAGCAATGGCAACAACGTTGCGCAAACTATTAA
CTGGCGAACTACTTACTCTAGCTTCCCGGCAACAATTAATAGACTGGATGGAGGCGGATAAAGTTGCAGG
ACCACTTCTGCGCTCGGCCCTTCCGGCTGGCTGGTTTATTGCTGATAAATCTGGAGCCGGTGAGCGTGGG
TCTCGCGGTATCATTGCAGCACTGGGGCCAGATGGTAAGCCCTCCCGTATCGTAGTTATCTACACGACGG
GGAGTCAGGCAACTATGGATGAACGAAATAGACAGATCGCTGAGATAGGTGCCTCACTGATTAAGCATTG
GTAAGTTAACAGAAGACCAGAGGGCTATTGAGACTTTTCAACAAAGGGTAATATCGGGAAACCTCCTCGG
ATTCCATTGCCCAGCTATCTGTCACTTCATCGAAAGGACAGTAGAAAAGGAAGATGGCTTCTACAAATGC
CATCATTGCGATAAAGGAAAGGCTATCGTTCAAGATGCCTCTACCGACAGTGGTCCCAAAGATGGACCCC
CACCCACGAGGAACATCGTGGAAAAAGAAGACGTTCCAACCACGTCTTCAAAGCAAGTGGATTGATGTGA
TATCTCCACTGACGTAAGGGATGACGCACAATCCCACTATCCTTCGCAAGACCCTTCCTCTATATAAGGA
AGTTCATTTCATTTGGAGAGGACCTCGAGGTCGACGGTATCGATAAGCTTATGGTGAGCAAGGGCGAGGA
GCTGTTCACCGGGGTGGTGCCCATCCTGGTCGAGCTGGACGGCGACGTAAACGGCCACAAGTTCAGCGTG
TCCGGCGAGGGCGAGGGCGATGCCACCTACGGCAAGCTGACCCTGAAGTTCATCTGCACCACCGGCAAGC
TGCCCGTGCCCTGGCCCACCCTCGTGACCACCTTCGGCTACGGCCTGCAGTGCTTCGCCCGCTACCCCGA
CCACATGAAGCAGCACGACTTCTTCAAGTCCGCCATGCCCGAAGGCTACGTCCAGGAGCGCACCATCTTC
TTCAAGGACGACGGCAACTACAAGACCCGCGCCGAGGTGAAGTTCGAGGGCGACACCCTGGTGAACCGCA
TCGAGCTGAAGGGCATCGACTTCAAGGAGGACGGCAACATCCTGGGGCACAAGCTGGAGTACAACTACAA
CAGCCACAACGTCTATATCATGGCCGACAAGCAGAAGAACGGCATCAAGGTGAACTTCAAGATCCGCCAC
AACATCGAGGACGGCAGCGTGCAGCTCGCCGACCACTACCAGCAGAACACCCCCATCGGCGACGGCCCCG
TGCTGCTGCCCGACAACCACTACCTGAGCTACCAGTCCGCCCTGAGCAAAGACCCCAACGAGAAGCGCGA
TCACATGGTCCTGCTGGAGTTCGTGACCGCCGCCGGGATCACTCTCGGCATGGACGAGCTGTACAAGCAT
ATGACAAGTTTGTACAAAAAAGCTGAACGAGAAACGTAAAATGATATAAATATCAATATATTAAATTAGA
TTTTGCATAAAAAACAGACTACATAATACTGTAAAACACAACATATCCAGTCACTATGAATCAACTACTT
AGATGGTATTAGTGACCTGTAGTCGACCGACAGCCTTCCAAATGTTCTTCGGGTGATGCTGCCAACTTAG
TCGACCGACAGCCTTCCAAATGTTCTTCTCAAACGGAATCGTCGTATCCAGCCTACTCGCTATTGTCCTC
AATGCCGTATTAAATCATAAAAAGAAATAAGAAAAAGAGGTGCGAGCCTCTTTTTTGTGTGACAAAATAA
AAACATCTACCTATTCATATACGCTAGTGTCATAGTCCTGAAAATCATCTGCATCAAGAACAATTTCACA
ACTCTTATACTTTTCTCTTACAAGTCGTTCGGCTTCATCTGGATTTTCAGCCTCTATACTTACTAAACGT
GATAAAGTTTCTGTAATTTCTACTGTATCGACCTGCAGACTGGCTGTGTATAAGGGAGCCTGACATTTAT
ATTCCCCAGAACATCAGGTTAATGGCGTTTTTGATGTCATTTTCGCGGTGGCTGAGATCAGCCACTTCTT
CCCCGATAACGGAGACCGGCACACTGGCCATATCGGTGGTCATCATGCGCCAGCTTTCATCCCCGATATG
CACCACCGGGTAAAGTTCACGGGAGACTTTATCTGACAGCAGACGTGCACTGGCCAGGGGGATCACCATC
CGTCGCCCGGGCGTGTCAATAATATCACTCTGTACATCCACAAACAGACGATAACGGCTCTCTCTTTTAT
AGGTGTAAACCTTAAACTGCATTTCACCAGCCCCTGTTCTCGTCAGCAAAAGAGCCGTTCATTTCAATAA
ACCGGGCGACCTCAGCCATCCCTTCCTGATTTTCCGCTTTCCAGCGTTCGGCACGCAGACGACGGGCTTC
ATTCTGCATGGTTGTGCTTACCAGACCGGAGATATTGACATCATATATGCCTTGAGCAACTGATAGCTGT
CGCTGTCAACTGTCACTGTAATACGCTGCTTCATAGCATACCTCTTTTTGACATACTTCGGGTATACATA
TCAGTATATATTCTTATACCGCAAAAATCAGCGCGCAAATACGCATACTGTTATCTGGCTTTTAGTAAGC
CGGATCCACGCGGCGTTTACGCCCCGCCCTGCCACTCATCGCAGTACTGTTGTAATTCATTAAGCATTCT
GCCGACATGGAAGCCATCACAGACGGCATGATGAACCTGAATCGCCAGCGGCATCAGCACCTTGTCGCCT
TGCGTATAATATTTGCCCATGGTGAAAACGGGGGCGAAGAAGTTGTCCATATTGGCCACGTTTAAATCAA
AACTGGTGAAACTCACCCAGGGATTGGCTGAGACGAAAAACATATTCTCAATAAACCCTTTAGGGAAATA
GGCCAGGTTTTCACCGTAACACGCCACATCTTGCGAATATATGTGTAGAAACTGCCGGAAATCGTCGTGG
TATTCACTCCAGAGCGATGAAAACGTTTCAGTTTGCTCATGGAAAACGGTGTAACAAGGGTGAACACTAT
CCCATATCACCAGCTCACCGTCTTTCATTGCCATACGGAATTCCGGATGAGCATTCATCAGGCGGGCAAG
AATGTGAATAAAGGCCGGATAAAACTTGTGCTTATTTTTCTTTACGGTCTTTAAAAAGGCCGTAATATCC
AGCTGAACGGTCTGGTTATAGGTACATTGAGCAACTGACTGAAATGCCTCAAAATGTTCTTTACGATGCC
ATTGGGATATATCAACGGTGGTATATCCAGTGATTTTTTTCTCCATTTTAGCTTCCTTAGCTCCTGAAAA
TCTCGATAACTCAAAAAATACGCCCGGTAGTGATCTTATTTCATTATGGTGAAAGTTGGAACCTCTTACG
TGCCGATCAACGTCTCATTTTCGCCAAAAGTTGGCCCAGGGCTTCCCGGTATCAACAGGGACACCAGGAT
TTATTTATTCTGCGAAGTGATCTTCCGTCACAGGTATTTATTCGGCGCAAAGTGCGTCGGGTGATGCTGC
CAACTTAGTCGACTACAGGTCACTAATACCATCTAAGTAGTTGATTCATAGTGACTGGATATGTTGTGTT
TTACAGTATTATGTAGTCTGTTTTTTATGCAAAATCTAATTTAATATATTGATATTTATATCATTTTACG
TTTCTCGTTCAGCTTTCTTGTACAAAGTGGTCTGATCTAGAGTCCGCAAAAATCACCAGTCTCTCTCTAC
AAATCTATCTCTCTCTATTTTTCTCCAGAATAATGTGTGAGTAGTTCCCAGATAAGGGAATTAGGGTTCT
TATAGGGTTTCGCTCATGTGTTGAGCATATAAGAAACCCTTAGTATGTATTTGTATTTGTAAAATACTTC
TATCAATAAAATTTCTAATTCCTAAAACCAAAATCCAGTGAAGCGCT
Features (pLannotate 1.2.2; 25 found; start..end, strand, type, name):
    177..765     +  rep_origin     ori: high-copy-number ColE1/pMB1/pBR322/pUC origin of replication
    948..999     +  CDS            lacI (fragment): lac repressor; lacI; The lac repressor binds to the lac operator to inhibit transcription in E. coli. This inhibition can be relieved by adding lactose or isopropyl-β-D-thiogalactopyranoside (IPTG).
   1067..1355    +  promoter       CaMV 35S promoter (fragment): strong constitutive promoter from cauliflower mosaic virus
   1406..1751    +  promoter       CaMV 35S promoter: strong constitutive promoter from cauliflower mosaic virus
   1703..1749    +  promoter       minimal CaMV 35S promoter: minimal 35S promoter from cauliflower mosaic virus
   1772..2488    +  CDS            ECFP: ECFP is a basic (constitutively fluorescent) cyan fluorescent protein published in 1996, derived from Aequorea victoria. It has low acid sensitivity.
   2495..3094    +  CDS            RABF2A: RAF2A_ARATH - Also known as RAB5A, RHA1. Experimental evidence at protein level: Swiss-Prot protein existence level 1. Involved in the trafficking of soluble cargo proteins from the prevacuolar compartment to the central vacuole (PubMed:12724533, PubMed:21899678). Involved in vacuolar transport of storage proteins with EREX as effector. Regulates membrane trafficking to protein storage vacuoles (PSVs). From Arabidopsis thaliana (Mouse-ear cress).
   3103..3353    +  terminator     NOS terminator: nopaline synthase terminator and poly(A) signal
   3354..3370    -  promoter       tet promoter (fragment): E. coli promoter for tetracycline efflux protein gene
   3385..3489    +  CDS            tnpA (fragment): TN5P_ECOLX - Also known as tnp. Experimental evidence at protein level: Swiss-Prot protein existence level 1. Mediates transposition of transposon Tn5 by a 'cut and paste' mechanism. First, the monomeric transposase binds the 19 bp inverted DNA repeats flanking the transposon. Then, dimerization of the DNA- bound transposase creates a synaptic DNA complex. After nicking of the first DNA strand, excision of the transposon proceeds through a series of intermediates. The transposase then mediates the insertion of the transposon at a new site by strand transfer. The activity of the wild- type tran
   3521..4315    +  CDS            NeoR/KanR: aminoglycoside phosphotransferase from Tn5; aph(3')-II (or nptII); confers resistance to neomycin, kanamycin, and G418 (Geneticin®)
   4429..4533    +  promoter       AmpR promoter: bla
   4534..5394    +  CDS            AmpR: β-lactamase; bla; confers resistance to ampicillin, carbenicillin, and related antibiotics
   5419..5763    +  promoter       CaMV 35S promoter: strong constitutive promoter from cauliflower mosaic virus
   5716..5762    +  promoter       minimal CaMV 35S promoter: minimal 35S promoter from cauliflower mosaic virus
   5763..5790    -  misc_feature   MCS (fragment): pBluescript multiple cloning site
   5791..6507    +  CDS            EYFP: EYFP is a basic (constitutively fluorescent) green/yellow fluorescent protein published in 1996, derived from Aequorea victoria. It is reported to be a very rapidly-maturing weak dimer with high acid sensitivity.
   6514..6638    +  protein_bind   attR1: mutant version of attR; recombination site for the Gateway® LR reaction LR Clonase™
   6874..7026    -  CDS            dpnD (fragment): DPND_STRPN - Protein predicted: Swiss-Prot protein existence level 4. From Streptococcus pneumoniae serotype 4 (strain ATCC BAA-334 / TIGR4).
   7070..7372    -  CDS            ccdB: CCDB_ECOLI - Also known as G, letB, letD. Experimental evidence at protein level: Swiss-Prot protein existence level 1. Toxic component of a type II toxin-antitoxin (TA) system, functioning in plasmid maintainence. Responsible for the post- segregational killing (PSK) of plasmid-free cells, also referred to as a plasmid addiction system. Half-life of over 2 hours. Cell killing by CcdB is accompanied by filamentation, defects in chromosome and plasmid segregation, defects in cell division, formation of anucleate cells, decreased DNA synthesis and plasmid loss. Interferes with the activity of DN
   7377..7535    -  CDS            ccdA (fragment): CCDA_ECO57 - Also known as H, letA. Experimental evidence at protein level: Swiss-Prot protein existence level 1. Antitoxin component of a type II toxin-antitoxin (TA) system which inhibits the post-segregational killing (PSK) of plasmid-free cells, also referred to as a plasmid addiction system. Binds to and blocks the activity of CcdB; will also remove bound CcdB protein from the CcdB-GyrA complex by forming a CcdA-CcdB complex, a process termed rejuvenation. Functions as a transcriptional corepressor for the ccdAB operon, repression also requires CcdB (By similarity). From Escherichia coli
   7717..8376    -  CDS            CmR: chloramphenicol acetyltransferase; cat; confers resistance to chloramphenicol
   8377..8479    -  promoter       cat promoter: promoter of the E. coli cat gene encoding chloramphenicol acetyltransferase
   8657..8781    -  protein_bind   attR2: mutant version of attR; recombination site for the Gateway® LR reaction LR Clonase™
   8840..8999    +  polyA_signal   CaMV poly(A) signal (fragment): cauliflower mosaic virus polyadenylation signal
