[The description below was written by a language model from this plasmid's Addgene catalogue record, the feature table of its GenBank file and pLannotate feature annotations shown in this document.]
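Description:
pBullet-end-n is an empty Gateway destination vector on the pBullet backbone, designed for subcellular localisation of plant proteins by co-expressing a test fusion and an organelle marker from a single plasmid. It is a high-copy E. coli plasmid with a ColE1/pUC-type origin and an ampicillin resistance gene (bla). A chloramphenicol resistance gene lies within the Gateway cassette, so the unrecombined vector is selected on both antibiotics and must be propagated in a ccdB-tolerant strain. A Tn5-derived NeoR/KanR (nptII) gene is also present and is listed as a neomycin/kanamycin selectable marker. No plant promoter is annotated directly upstream of it. No T-DNA borders or other plant replication elements are annotated, which suggests direct DNA delivery rather than Agrobacterium transfer, although the record does not state the delivery route.

The plasmid carries two CaMV 35S-driven expression units. In the first, a 35S promoter preceded by an additional partial 35S copy drives ECFP fused to the N-terminus of Arabidopsis RabF2a (RHA1), a Rab GTPase used here as a cyan endosome marker, ending in the NOS terminator. In the second, a 35S promoter drives EYFP followed by an attR1–ccdB/CmR–attR2 cassette and a CaMV poly(A) signal. An LR reaction with an entry clone replaces the ccdB/CmR cassette with the gene of interest, giving an N-terminal EYFP fusion whose yellow signal can be compared with the cyan endosomal reference in the same cell. The vector was deposited alongside a plant glycosyltransferase clone collection for functional genomics. The annotated full sequence is about 9 kb, compared with the nominal 8 kb backbone size. The separate GenBank record is only an 816 bp partial read across the EYFP–attR1 junction.
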