Addgene plasmid #53073: pBullet-end-n
Purpose: (Empty Backbone) destination vector with ECFP- endosome marker (RabF2a) for tagged fluorescent protein (N-ter-EYFP) of plant gene
Depositing lab: Joshua Heazlewood. Depositing organization: Lawrence Berkeley National Laboratory. Publication: The Plant Glycosyltransferase Clone Collection for Functional Genomics. Lao J, Oikawa A, Bromley JR, McInerney P, Suttangkakul A, Smith-Moritz AM, Plahar H, Chiu TY, Gonzalez Fernandez-Nino SM, Ebert B, Yang F, Christiansen KM, Hansen SF, Stonebloom S, Adams PD, Ronald PC, Hillson NJ, Hadi MZ, Vega-Sanchez ME, Loque D, Scheller HV, Heazlewood1 JL. Plant J. 2014 Jun 6. doi: 10.1111/tpj.12577. PubMed 24905498.
Backbone
  Vector backbone: pBullet
  Backbone manufacturer: JBEI
  Backbone size (bp): 8000
  Vector type: Synthetic Biology
  Selectable markers: Neomycin (select with G418) ; Kanamycin
Growth in bacteria
  Bacterial resistance: Chloramphenicol and Ampicillin, 25 & 100 μg/mL
  Growth temperature: 37°C
  Growth strain: ccdB Survival
  Copy number: High Copy
Gene/Insert
  Cloning method: Gateway Cloning
  Sequencing primers: 5′ ACAAGTTTGTACAAAAAAGCAGGCTTC; 3′ ACCACTTTGTACAAGAAAGCTGGGTC
Terms and licenses: Academic/Nonprofit Terms; Industry Terms: Not Available to Industry
Depositor comments: See http://gt.jbei.org/ for more information on the JBEI glycosyltransferase collection.
How to cite: pBullet-end-n was a gift from Joshua Heazlewood (Addgene plasmid # 53073 ; http://n2t.net/addgene:53073 ; RRID:Addgene_53073)
