LOCUS       Exported 816 bp ds-DNA linear SYN 23-MAY-2021
DEFINITION  destination vector with ECFP- endosome marker (RabF2a) for tagged
            fluorescent protein (N-ter-EYFP) of plant gene .
ACCESSION   .
VERSION     .
KEYWORDS    pBullet-end-n
SOURCE      synthetic DNA construct
  ORGANISM  synthetic DNA construct
REFERENCE   1 (bases 1 to 816)
  AUTHORS   Lao J, Oikawa A, Bromley JR, McInerney P, Suttangkakul A,
            Smith-Moritz AM, Plahar H, Chiu TY, Gonzalez Fernandez-Nino SM,
            Ebert B, Yang F, Christiansen KM, Hansen SF, Stonebloom S, Adams PD,
            Ronald PC, Hillson NJ, Hadi MZ, Vega-Sanchez ME, Loque D, Scheller
            HV, Heazlewood1 JL
  TITLE     The Plant Glycosyltransferase Clone Collection for Functional
            Genomics.
  JOURNAL   Plant J. 2014 Jun 6. doi: 10.1111/tpj.12577.
  PUBMED    24905498
REFERENCE   2 (bases 1 to 816)
  AUTHORS   .
  TITLE     Direct Submission
  JOURNAL   Exported May 23, 2021 from SnapGene Server 1.1.58
            http://www.snapgene.com
FEATURES             Location/Qualifiers
     source          1..816
                     /organism="synthetic DNA construct"
                     /mol_type="other DNA"
     protein_bind    complement(496..620)
                     /gene="mutant version of attR"
                     /label=attR1
                     /bound_moiety="LR Clonase(TM)"
                     /note="recombination site for the Gateway(R) LR reaction"
     primer_bind     complement(669..690)
                     /label=EGFP-C
                     /note="EGFP, forward primer"
ORIGIN
        1 ggctgatctc agccaccgcg aaaatgacat caaaaacgcc attaacctga tgttctgggg
       61 aatataaatg tcaggctccc ttatacacag ccagtctgca ggtcgataca gtagaaatta
      121 cagaaacttt atcacgttta gtaagtatag aggctgaaaa tccagatgaa gccgaacgac
      181 ttgtaagaga aaagtataag agttgtgaaa ttgttcttga tgcagatgat tttcaggact
      241 atgacactag cgtatatgaa taggtagatg tttttatttt gtcacacaaa aaagaggctc
      301 gcacctcttt ttcttatttc tttttatgat ttaatacggc attgaggaca atagcgagta
      361 ggctggatac gacgattccg tttgagaaga acatttggaa ggctgtcggt cgactaagtt
      421 ggcagcatca cccgaagaac atttggaagg ctgtcggtcg actacaggtc actaatacca
      481 tctaagtagt tgattcatag tgactggata tgttgtgttt tacagtatta tgtagtctgt
      541 tttttatgca aaatctaatt taatatattg atatttatat cattttacgt ttctcgttca
      601 gcttttttgt acaaacttgt catatgcttg tacagctcgt ccatgccgag agtgatcccg
      661 gcggcggtca cgaactccag caggaccatg tgatcgcgct tctcgttggg gtctttgctc
      721 agggcggact ggtagctcag gtagtggttg tcgggcagca gcacggggcc gtcgccgatg
      781 ggggtgttct gctggtagtg gtcggcgagc tgcacg
//
