>Addgene plasmid #53073 | pBullet-end-n | addgene partial sequence | sequence record 86336 | CAT-R 5'-GCAACTGACTGAAATGCCTC-3'
CGGTGGTATATCCAGTGATTTTTTTCTCCATTTTAGCTTCCTTAGCTCCTGAAAATCTCGATAACTCAAA
AAATACGCCCGGTAGTGATCTTATTTCATTATGGTGAAAGTTGGAACCTCTTACGTGCCGATCAACGTCT
CATTTTCGCCAAAAGTTGGCCCAGGGCTTCCCGGTATCAACAGGGACACCAGGATTTATTTATTCTGCGA
AGTGATCTTCCGTCACAGGTATTTATTCGGCGCAAAGTGCGTCGGGTGATGCTGCCAACTTAGTCGACTA
CAGGTCACTAATACCATCTAAGTAGTTGATTCATAGTGACTGGATATGTTGTGTTTTACAGTATTATGTA
GTCTGTTTTTTATGCAAAATCTAATTTAATATATTGATATTTATATCATTTTACGTTTCTCGTTCAGCTT
TCTTGTACAAAGTGGTCTGATCTAGAGTCCGCAAAAATCACCAGTCTCTCTCTACAAATCTATCTCTCTC
TATTTTTCTCCAGAATAATGTGTGAGTAGTTCCCAGATAAGGGAATTAGGGTTCTTATAGGGTTTCGCTC
ATGTGTTGAGCATATAAGAAACCCTTAGTATGTATTTGTATTTGTAAAATACTTCTATCAATAAAATTTC
TAATTCCTAAAACCAAAATCCAGTGAAGCGCTACGCGTCTGTCAGACCAAGTTTACTCATATATACTTTA
GATTGATTTAAAACTTCATTTTTAATTTAAAAGGATCTAGGTGAAGATCCTTTTTGATAATCTCATGACC
AAAATCCCTTAACGTGAGTTTTCGTTCCACTGAGCGTCAG
