>Addgene plasmid #53073 | pBullet-end-n | addgene partial sequence | sequence record 86339 | NOSterm-R 5'-attgccaaatgtttgaacga-3'
CCCCTGGCCCGTTTGGGAGAACCATTCCTGTCGGGTTTTCAGCTGGCTGTACACGTGGTAGCCTTTTCGC
TATTTCGTAGAATATGTCTTTGACATTTGTTGCGGTCTTCGCTGAGGTTTCCATAAAGAAAAGGCTGTTC
TCTTGAGCATATATCTCTGCCTCCTCTGCAGACACCTTCCTTGCGTCTAATAAATCAGCTTTGTTTCCAG
CAAGAGCCATCACCATATTAGGGTTACCTTGTGCCTGCAGTTCCTGAACCCATTTCTTCGCCCTCTCAAA
TGAGGCTTGATTAGTAATGTCAAAGACAATAATAGCAGCAGCTGCACCCCTGTAGTACATTGGAGCCAAA
CTGTGGTATCGTTCCTGACCAGCTGTATCCCATATCTCAAACTTCACAGTCGCATCATTCACAGCCAATG
TTTGAGAGAAAAAAGCTGCACCAATGGTTGATTCCTGAAATTCAACAAACTGATCTTTCACAAACCGTAG
CACAAGACTTGATTTTCCAGCTCCAACATCTCCTAGTAATACCAATTTGGCGTTGATGTTCTTGTTTCCA
GAGCTAGCCATAGATCTCTTGTACAGCTCGTCCATGCCGAGAGTGATCCCGGCGGCGGTCACGAACTCCA
GCAGGACCATGTGATCGCGCTTCTCGTTGGGGTCTTTGCTCAGGGCGGACTGGGTGCTCAGGTAGTGGTT
GTCGGGCAGCAGCACGGGGCCGTCGCCGATGGGGGTGTTCTGCTGGTAGTGGTCGGCGAGCTGCACGCTG
CCGTCCTCGATGTTGTGGCGGATCTTGAAGTTGGCCTTGATGCCGTTCTTCTGCTTGTCGGCGG
