>Addgene plasmid #53073 | pBullet-end-n | addgene partial sequence | sequence record 86340 | pUC-4 5'-CAGTGAGCGAGGAAGCGGAAGAGCGCCCAA-3'
CGCGCGTTGGCCGATTCATTAATGCGGCCGCGAGCTCCCTACCCCTACTCCAAAAATGTCAAAGATACAG
TCTCAGAAGACCAAAGGGCTATTGAGACTTTTCAACAAAGGGTAATTTCGGGAAACCTCCTCGGATTCCA
TTGCCCAGCTATCTGTCACTTCATCGAAAGGACAGTAGAAAAGGAAGGTGGCTCCTACAAATGCCATCAT
TGCGATAAAGGAAAGGCTATCATTCAAGATGCCTCTGCCGACAGTGGTCCCAAAGATGGACCCCCACCCA
CGAGGAGCATCGTGGAAAAAGAAGACGTTCCAACCACGTCTTCAAAGCAAGTGGATTGATGTGACATCTC
CACTGACGTAAGGGATGACGCACAATCCCACCCCTACTCCAAAAATGTCAAAGATACAGTCTCAGAAGAC
CAAAGGGCTATTGAGACTTTTCAACAAAGGGTAATTTCGGGAAACCTCCTCGGATTCCATTGCCCAGCTA
TCTGTCACTTCATCGAAAGGACAGTAGAAAAGGAAGGTGGCTCCTACAAATGCCATCATTGCGATAAAGG
AAAGGCTATCATTCAAGATGCCTCTGCCGACAGTGGTCCCAAAGATGGACCCCCACCCACGAGGAGCATC
GTGGAAAAAGAAGACGTTCCAACCACGTCTTCAAAGCAAGTGGATTGATGTGACATCTCCACTGACGTAA
GGGATGACGCACAATCCCACTATCCTTCGCAAGACCCTTCCTCTATATAAGGAAGTTCATTTCATTTGGA
GAGGACAGCCCAGATCTTTGTTTGGGAATGGTGAGCAAGGGCGAGGAGCTGTTCACCGGGGTGGTGCCC
