>Addgene plasmid #53073 | pBullet-end-n | addgene partial sequence | sequence record 86343 | pPR244-F 5'-CCTCGAGGTCGACGGTATC-3'
CCGGGGTGGTGCCCATCCTGGTCGAGCTGGACGGCGACGTAAACGGCCACAAGTTCAGCGTGTCCGGCGA
GGGCGAGGGCGATGCCACCTACGGCAAGCTGACCCTGAAGTTCATCTGCACCACCGGCAAGCTGCCCGTG
CCCTGGCCCACCCTCGTGACCACCTTCGGCTACGGCCTGCAGTGCTTCGCCCGCTACCCCGACCACATGA
AGCAGCACGACTTCTTCAAGTCCGCCATGCCCGAAGGCTACGTCCAGGAGCGCACCATCTTCTTCAAGGA
CGACGGCAACTACAAGACCCGCGCCGAGGTGAAGTTCGAGGGCGACACCCTGGTGAACCGCATCGAGCTG
AAGGGCATCGACTTCAAGGAGGACGGCAACATCCTGGGGCACAAGCTGGAGTACAACTACAACAGCCACA
ACGTCTATATCATGGCCGACAAGCAGAAGAACGGCATCAAGGTGAACTTCAAGATCCGCCACAACATCGA
GGACGGCAGCGTGCAGCTCGCCGACCACTACCAGCAGAACACCCCCATCGGCGACGGCCCCGTGCTGCTG
CCCGACAACCACTACCTGAGCTACCAGTCCGCCCTGAGCAAAGACCCCAACGAGAAGCGCGATCACATGG
TCCTGCTGGAGTTCGTGACCGCCGCCGGGATCACTCTCGGCATGGACGAGCTGTACAAGCATATGACAAG
TTTGTACAAAAAAGCTGAACGAGAAACGTAAAATGATATAAATATCAATATATTAAATTAGATTTTGCAT
AAAAAACAGACTACATAATACTGTAA
